Addgene plasmid #159004: pMSR:MSMEG_0154:Dendra
Purpose: T7 expression of C-term fluorescent fusion in E. coli
Depositing lab: Keith Derbyshire & Joseph Wade. Depositing organization: Wadsworth Center, New York State Department of Health. Publication: A Mycobacterial Systems Resource for the Research Community. Judd JA, Canestrari J, Clark R, Joseph A, Lapierre P, Lasek-Nesselquist E, Mir M, Palumbo M, Smith C, Stone M, Upadhyay A, Wirth SE, Dedrick RM, Meier CG, Russell DA, Dills A, Dove E, Kester J, Wolf ID, Zhu J, Rubin ER, Fortune S, Hatfull GF, Gray TA, Wade JT, Derbyshire KM. mBio. 2021 Mar 2;12(2). pii: mBio.02401-20. doi: 10.1128/mBio.02401-20. PubMed 33653882.
Backbone
  Vector backbone: pMSR:Dendra
  Vector type: Bacterial Expression ; Integrating Mycobacterial Expression Vector attL5
Growth in bacteria
  Bacterial resistance: Apramycin, 25 μg/mL
  Growth temperature: 37°C
  Growth strain: DH5alpha
  Copy number: High Copy
Gene/Insert
  Gene/Insert name: MSMEG_0154
  Species: M. smegmatis
  Promoter: pmycTetO
  Tag / fusion protein: Gly-Ala Linker/Dendra2/1x Flag Tag (C terminal on insert)
  Cloning method: Ligation Independent Cloning
  Sequencing primers: 5′ TGATAGAGTTTGTCCTCCCTATCAG; 3′ TCCATATGCACCTTGACACG
Terms and licenses: Academic/Nonprofit Terms; Industry Terms: Not Available to Industry
Depositor comments: NCBI reference sequence: CP000480.1. 5' cloning site: Ase1, destroyed during cloning. 3' cloning site: HindIII, not destroyed during cloning
How to cite: pMSR:MSMEG_0154:Dendra was a gift from Keith Derbyshire & Joseph Wade (Addgene plasmid # 159004 ; http://n2t.net/addgene:159004 ; RRID:Addgene_159004)
