[The description below was written by a language model from this plasmid's Addgene catalogue record and pLannotate feature annotations shown in this document.]
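Description:
pMSR:MSMEG_0154:Dendra is a 6.3 kb bacterial expression plasmid built on the pMSR:Dendra backbone, which doubles as an integrating mycobacterial vector targeting the mycobacteriophage L5 attachment site. It replicates at high copy in E. coli through a ColE1/pUC-type origin and is selected with apramycin via the aac(3)IV acetyltransferase gene. No mycobacterial replication origin is annotated. Instead, the plasmid carries the phage L5 integrase gene along with adjacent L5 sequence, which allows site-specific, single-copy insertion into the mycobacterial chromosome.

The payload is the Mycobacterium smegmatis open reading frame MSMEG_0154, inserted by ligation-independent cloning. Automated annotation matches this roughly 1.4 kb coding region to pyruvate kinase (pyk) from Corynebacterium glutamicum, a homology-based call suggesting the gene encodes a pyruvate kinase-like protein, though the catalogue entry does not name a function. The gene is fused at its C terminus, through a Gly-Ala linker, to the green-to-red photoconvertible fluorescent protein Dendra2 and a single FLAG epitope, and is followed by a T7 terminator fragment. Two promoter systems lie upstream. The first is the recorded pmycTetO promoter, whose tet operator elements are probably what the annotation software reports as short "tight TRE" fragments spanning the sequence origin. The second is a T7 promoter. This arrangement allows T7 RNA polymerase-driven production of the fusion in suitable E. coli strains, the stated purpose, and tet operator-controlled expression after integration in mycobacteria.

The plasmid belongs to a systematic mycobacterial resource collection. It suits localization and imaging of the tagged protein, with FLAG available for detection or purification.
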