Features (pLannotate 1.2.2; 14 found; start..end, strand, type, name):
     15..32      +  promoter       tight TRE promoter (fragment): Tet-responsive promoter PTight, consisting of seven tet operator sequences followed by the minimal CMV promoter
     46..64      +  promoter       T7 promoter: promoter for bacteriophage T7 RNA polymerase
     86..1516    +  CDS            pyk: KPYK_CORGL - Experimental evidence at protein level: Swiss-Prot protein existence level 1. From Corynebacterium glutamicum (strain ATCC 13032 / DSM 20300 / BCRC 11384 / JCM 1318 / LMG 3730 / NCIMB 10025).
   1532..2218    +  CDS            Dendra2: Dendra2 is a photoconvertible green fluorescent protein published in 2006, derived from Dendronephthya sp.. It has high acid sensitivity.
   2258..2278    +  CDS            FLAG (fragment): FLAG® epitope tag, followed by an enterokinase cleavage site
   2287..2329    +  terminator     T7 terminator (fragment): transcription terminator for bacteriophage T7 RNA polymerase
   2535..3335    +  CDS            ApmR: aminoglycoside 3-N-acetyltransferase type IV ; aac(3)IV; confers resistance to apramycin (Paget and Davies, 1996)
   3402..3419    -  misc_feature   MCS (fragment): pBluescript multiple cloning site
   3460..4048    +  rep_origin     ori: high-copy-number ColE1/pMB1/pBR322/pUC origin of replication
   4216..4244    +  misc_feature   MCS (fragment): pUC18/19 multiple cloning site
   4804..5916    +  CDS            33: VINT_BPML5 - Also known as int. Protein inferred from homology: Swiss-Prot protein existence level 3. Integrase is necessary for integration of the phage into the host genome by site-specific recombination. From Mycobacterium phage L5 (Mycobacteriophage L5).
   5978..6082    -  CDS            32 (fragment): VG32_BPML5 - Protein predicted: Swiss-Prot protein existence level 4. From Mycobacterium phage L5 (Mycobacteriophage L5).
   6138..6242    +  CDS            Y4104_STRCO (fragment): Protein inferred from homology: Swiss-Prot protein existence level 3. From Streptomyces coelicolor (strain ATCC BAA-471 / A3(2) / M145).
   6300..8       +  promoter       tight TRE promoter (fragment) (across the origin): Tet-responsive promoter PTight, consisting of seven tet operator sequences followed by the minimal CMV promoter
>Addgene plasmid #159004 | pMSR:MSMEG_0154:Dendra | addgene full sequence | sequence record 316080 | Addgene NGS Result
TGATAGAGTTTGTCCTCCCTATCAGTGATAGATAGGCTTAAGGAGTAATACGACTCACTATAGGGAGAAG
GAGGCCATTATGGCGAATCGCCGCGCAAAGATCGTCTGCACGTTGGGCCCGGCCACGGCCACGTCGTCGG
TACTGACCGAACTCGTCGACGCCGGAATGGATGTCGCCCGGCTGAACTTCAGCCACAGCACCCACGCCGA
GCACTCGGCGCTGTACGGCATGGTCCGGGAGATCGCCGCCCAGCGTGGCCGCGTGGTCGGCGTCCTCGCG
GACCTGCAGGGGCCCAAGATCCGGCTGGGGTGTTTCGCCGACGGTCCCGTCGTATGGGCGACGGGCGAGC
ACGTCACGATCACCACGGAGGACTGCCCGGGTGACCACGACCGGGTCTCCACGACCTACGCGGGCCTGTC
ACAGGACGTGCGCGCGGGTGACCGGCTGTTGGTCGACGACGGGCGCGTGGATCTGCGCGTGGTGGCCGTC
GACGGTCCCGACATCCGGTGCGAGGTCGTCGACGGCGGGCCGGTCAGCGACCACAAGGGGATATCGCTGC
CCAACATCCCGGTGAGCGTTCCGCCGTTGTCGGACAAGGACATCGAGGATCTCAAGTTCGCGCTGGAGCT
CGGCGCGGACATGATCGCGATGTCGTTCGTGCGCGCACCCGAGGAGGTCGAGCTCGCGCACAAGATCATG
GACGAGGTGGGACGCCGGGTCCCGGTCATCGCGAAACTGGAGAAGCCTGAGGCGGTTTCGGACCTACCCG
CGATCGTCGAGGCGTTCGACGGTCTCATGGTCGCGCGCGGCGATCTCGGCGTGGAGATGCCCCTGGAGCA
GATCCCGCTGGTGCAGCGCCGCGCGATCGCCCTGTGCCGTCAGGCGGCCAAACCCGTGATCGTGGCGACG
CAGATGCTCGATTCGATGGTGTCGGACCGCCGCCCGACACGTGCCGAGGTGTCCGACGTCGCCAACGCGG
TGTTCGACAGGGCCGATGCGGTGATGCTCTCGGCCGAGACGAGTGTGGGCGCGGATCCGGCGCACGCCGT
CGCCACCATGGCACGCATCGTCGTCGCCGCCGAGAGCGGTTCTGGCCGGGGCGAGACGCCCGAATCGGCG
CTCGTGGAGGCCGTGAACGGCACGGACGCGGTGTTCGGTGACGCGATCGCGGTGGCGGCCTGCGAGGTGG
GACGCCGGCTGGGCGCCGCGGCCCTGTGCTGCTTCACGCGCACCGGTGACACGGCGCTGCGGTTGGCCCG
GCAGCGGTCACCGCTGCCGCTGCTGGCCTTCGCGCACGACGACGAGGTGCGGGGGCGCCTGACGTTCTCG
TGGGGTGTCGAGTCGGCGGTGCTGGCACCGACGGAGCTGGCCGAATCCATGCCGGGCGAGGTGTCGCGTG
CGTTGCTGAGCATGGGCGCGTGCCACCCCGGCGATGTCGTGGTGGTCGTCTCCGGAAGCCGAAGCGGTGT
CGCGGGGTACACCGATTCGGTCCGGGTGCTCCGTGTCGAGAAGCTTGGTGCGGCCGCGGGCAACACGCCT
GGCATCAATCTGATCAAGGAGGACATGCGTGTCAAGGTGCATATGGAGGGCAACGTGAACGGTCACGCCT
TCGTGATCGAGGGGGAGGGTAAGGGTAAGCCTTACGAAGGGACCCAGACCGCCAACCTCACCGTCAAGGA
GGGCGCCCCTCTCCCATTCTCGTACGATATCCTCACTACCGCGGTGCATTACGGGAACCGCGTGTTCACC
AAGTACCCCGAGGATATCCCTGACTACTTCAAGCAGAGCTTCCCGGAGGGATACTCCTGGGAGCGGACGA
TGACCTTCGAAGACAAGGGTATCTGTACGATCCGCAGCGACATCTCGCTGGAAGGGGACTGTTTCTTCCA
GAACGTCCGTTTCAAGGGGACCAACTTTCCGCCGAACGGCCCGGTCATGCAGAAGAAGACCCTCAAGTGG
GAGCCGAGCACGGAGAAGCTGCACGTTCGGGACGGCCTCCTGGTCGGCAACATCAACATGGCGCTGCTGC
TGGAAGGCGGCGGCCACTACCTATGCGACTTCAAGACCACGTACAAAGCGAAGAAGGTCGTCCAGCTGCC
CGACGCGCACTTCGTGGACCACCGCATCGAAATCCTGGGGAACGATTCGGACTACAACAAGGTCAAGTTG
TACGAGCACGCTGTGGCACGCTATAGCCCGCTCCCGTCGCAGGTCTGGTTCGAAGGCGGCGGCGGGGAGA
ACCTGTATTTCCAGGACTACAAGGACGACGACGACAAGTGATTTAAATAACCCCTTGGGGCCTCTAAACG
GGTCTTGAGGGGTTTTTTGTTAACTAGCGTACGATCGAATTCCTGCAGCTCACGGTAACTGATGCCGTAT
TTGCAGTACCAGCGTACGGCCCACAGAATGATGTCACGCTGAAAATGCCGGCCTTTGAATGGGTTCATGT
GCAGCTCCATCAGCAAAAGGGGATGATAAGTTTATCACCACCGACTATTTGCAACAGTGCCGTTGATCGT
GCTATGATCGACTGATGTCATCAGCGGTGGAGTGCAATGTCGTGCAATACGAATGGCGAAAAGCCGAGCT
CATCGGTCAGCTTCTCAACCTTGGGGTTACCCCCGGCGGTGTGCTGCTGGTCCACAGCTCCTTCCGTAGC
GTCCGGCCCCTCGAAGATGGGCCACTTGGACTGATCGAGGCCCTGCGTGCTACGCTGGGTCCGGGAGGGA
CGCTCGTCATGCCCTCGTGGTCAGGTCTGGACGACGAGCCGTTCGATCCTGCCACGTCGCCCGTTACACC
GGACCTTGGAGTTGTCTCTGACACATTCTGGCGCCTGCCAAATGTAAAGCGCAGCGCCCATCCATTTGCC
TTTGCGGCAGCGGGGCCACAGGCAGAGCAGATCATCTCTGATCCATTGCCCCTGCCACCTTACTCGCCTG
CAAGCCCGGTCGCCCGTGTCCATGAACTCGATGGGCAGGTACTTCTCCTCGGCGTGGGACACGATGCCAA
CACGACGCTGCATCTTGCCGAGTTGATGGCAAAGGTTCCCTATGGGGTGCCGAGACACTGCACCATTCTT
CAGGATGGCAAGTTGGTACGCGTCGATTATCTCGAGAATGACCACTGCTGTGAGCGCTTTGCCTTGGCGG
ACAGGTGGCTCAAGGAGAAGAGCCTTCAGAAGGAAGGTCCAGTCGGTCATGCCTTTGCTCGGTTGATCCG
CTCCCGCGACATTGTGGCGACAGCCCTGGGTCAACTGGGCCGAGATCCGTTGATCTTCCTGCATCCGCCA
GAGGCGGGATGCGAAGAATGCGATGCCGCTCGCCAGTCGATTGGCTGAGCTCATGAGCGGAGAACGAGAT
GACGTTGGAGGGGCAAGGTCGCGCTGATTGCTGGGGCAACACGGGGGATCCACTAGTTCCATGAGCGTCA
GACCCCGTAGAAAAGATCAAAGGATCTTCTTGAGATCCTTTTTTTCTGCGCGTAATCTGCTGCTTGCAAA
CAAAAAAACCACCGCTACCAGCGGTGGTTTGTTTGCCGGATCAAGAGCTACCAACTCTTTTTCCGAAGGT
AACTGGCTTCAGCAGAGCGCAGATACCAAATACTGTCCTTCTAGTGTAGCCGTAGTTAGGCCACCACTTC
AAGAACTCTGTAGCACCGCCTACATACCTCGCTCTGCTAATCCTGTTACCAGTGGCTGCTGCCAGTGGCG
ATAAGTCGTGTCTTACCGGGTTGGACTCAAGACGATAGTTACCGGATAAGGCGCAGCGGTCGGGCTGAAC
GGGGGGTTCGTGCACACAGCCCAGCTTGGAGCGAACGACCTACACCGAACTGAGATACCTACAGCGTGAG
CTATGAGAAAGCGCCACGCTTCCCGAGGGGAGAAAGGCGGACAGGTATCCGGTAAGCGGCAGGGTCGGAA
CAGGAGAGCGCACGAGGGAGCTTCCAGGGGGAAACGCCTGGTATCTTTATAGTCCTGTCGGGTTTCGCCA
CCTCTGACTTGAGCGTCGATTTTTGTGATGCTCGTCAGGGGGGCGGAGCCTATGGAAAAACGCCAGCAAC
GCGGCCTTTTTACGGTTCCTGGCCTTTTGCTGGCCTTTTGCTCACATGTTCTTTCCTGCGTTATCCCCTG
ATTCTGTGGATAACCGTATTACCGCCTTTGAGTGAGCTGATACCGCTCGCCGCAGCCGAACGACCGAGCG
CAACGCGTGCGGCCGCGGTACCCGGGGATCCTCTAGAGTCGACCACCAAGGGCACCATCTCTGCTTGGGC
CACCCCGTTGGCCGCAGCCAGCTCGCTGAGAGCCGTGAACGACAGGGCGAACGCCAGCCCGCCGACGGCG
AGGGTTCCGACCGCTGCAACTCCCGGTGCAACCTTGTCCCGGTCTATTCTCTTCACTGCACCAGCTCCAA
TCTGGTGTGAATGCCCCTCGTCTGTTCGCGCAGGCGGGGGGCTCTATTCGTTTGTCAGCATCGAAAGTAG
CCAGATCAGGGATGCGTTGCAACCGCGTATGCCCAGGTCAGAAGAGTCGCACAAGAGTTGCAGACCCCTG
GAAAGAAAAATGGCCAGAGGGCGAAAACACCCTCTGACCAGCGGAGCGGGCGACGGGAATCGAACCCGCG
TAGCTAGTTTGGAAGAATGGGTGTCTGCCGACCACATATGGGCCGGTCAAGATAGGTTTTTACCCCCTCT
CGGCTGCATCCTCTAAGTGGAAAGAAATTGCAGGTCGTAGAAGCGCGTTGAAGCCTGAGAGTTGCACAGG
AGTTGCAACCCGGTAGCCTTGTTCACGACGAGAGGAGACCTAGTTGGCACGTCGCGGATGGGGATCGCTG
AAGACTCAGCGCAGCGGGAGGATCCAAGCCTCATACGTCAACCCGCAGGACGGTGTGAGGTACTACGCGC
TGCAGACCTACGACAACAAGATGGACGCCGAAGCCTGGCTCGCGGGCGAGAAGCGGCTCATCGAGATGGA
GACCTGGACCCCTCCACAGGACCGGGCGAAGAAGGCAGCCGCCAGCGCCATCACGCTGGAGGAGTACACC
CGGAAGTGGCTCGTGGAGCGCGACCTCGCAGACGGCACCAGGGATCTGTACAGCGGGCACGCGGAGCGCC
GCATCTACCCGGTGCTAGGTGAAGTGGCGGTCACAGAGATGACGCCAGCTCTGGTGCGTGCGTGGTGGGC
CGGGATGGGTAGGAAGCACCCGACTGCCCGCCGGCATGCCTACAACGTCCTCCGGGCGGTGATGAACACA
GCGGTCGAGGACAAGCTGATCGCAGAGAACCCGTGCCGGATCGAGCAGAAGGCAGCCGATGAGCGCGACG
TAGAGGCGCTGACGCCTGAGGAGCTGGACATCGTCGCCGCTGAGATCTTCGAGCACTACCGGATCGCGGC
ATACATCCTGGCGTGGACGAGCCTCCGGTTCGGAGAGCTGATCGAGCTTCGCCGCAAGGACATCGTGGAC
GACGGCATGACGATGAAGCTCCGGGTGCGCCGTGGCGCTTCCCGCGTGGGGAACAAGATCGTCGTTGGCA
ACGCCAAGACCGTCCGGTCGAAGCGTCCTGTGACGGTTCCGCCTCACGTCGCGGAGATGATCCGAGCGCA
CATGAAGGACCGTACGAAGATGAACAAGGGCCCCGAGGCATTCCTGGTGACCACGACGCAGGGCAACCGG
CTGTCGAAGTCCGCGTTCACCAAGTCGCTGAAGCGTGGCTACGCCAAGATCGGTCGGCCGGAACTCCGCA
TCCACGACCTCCGCGCTGTCGGCGCTACGTTCGCCGCTCAGGCAGGTGCGACGACCAAGGAGCTGATGGC
CCGTCTCGGTCACACGACTCCTAGGATGGCGATGAAGTACCAGATGGCGTCTGAGGCCCGCGACGAGGCT
ATCGCTGAGGCGATGTCCAAGCTGGCCAAGACCTCCTGAAACGCAAAAAGCCCCCCTCCCAAGGACACTG
AGTCCTAAAGAGGGGGGTTTCTTGTCAGTACGCGAAGAACCACGCCTGGCCGCGAGCGCCAGCACCGCCG
CTCTGTGCGGAGACCTGGGCACCAGCCCCGCCGCCGCCAGGAGCATTGCCGTTCCCGCCAGAAATCTAGA
CGGTGACCACAACGCGCCCGCTTTGATCGGGGACGTCGAAATATTGGATCGTCGGCACCGTCACGGCCGT
GGGAGGCGGCACGATCCGCGACGTGATGATCGGCCGCATCCCCACGGTGCTGCGCAGTGAGCTCTACGCC
ATCCCGGCGTTGATCTGTGCGTTCGCACGCACAGGCCCGGTGTGAGAAGGGTCTCTGACGAGCGGGAGAA
CTCCCTATCAG
