>Addgene plasmid #159004 | pMSR:MSMEG_0154:Dendra | depositor partial sequence | sequence record 306946 | insert sequence
ATGGCGAATCGCCGCGCAAAGATCGTCTGCACGTTGGGCCCGGCCACGGCCACGTCGTCGGTACTGACCG
AACTCGTCGACGCCGGAATGGATGTCGCCCGGCTGAACTTCAGCCACAGCACCCACGCCGAGCACTCGGC
GCTGTACGGCATGGTCCGGGAGATCGCCGCCCAGCGTGGCCGCGTGGTCGGCGTCCTCGCGGACCTGCAG
GGGCCCAAGATCCGGCTGGGGTGTTTCGCCGACGGTCCCGTCGTATGGGCGACGGGCGAGCACGTCACGA
TCACCACGGAGGACTGCCCGGGTGACCACGACCGGGTCTCCACGACCTACGCGGGCCTGTCACAGGACGT
GCGCGCGGGTGACCGGCTGTTGGTCGACGACGGGCGCGTGGATCTGCGCGTGGTGGCCGTCGACGGTCCC
GACATCCGGTGCGAGGTCGTCGACGGCGGGCCGGTCAGCGACCACAAGGGGATATCGCTGCCCAACATCC
CGGTGAGCGTTCCGCCGTTGTCGGACAAGGACATCGAGGATCTCAAGTTCGCGCTGGAGCTCGGCGCGGA
CATGATCGCGATGTCGTTCGTGCGCGCACCCGAGGAGGTCGAGCTCGCGCACAAGATCATGGACGAGGTG
GGACGCCGGGTCCCGGTCATCGCGAAACTGGAGAAGCCTGAGGCGGTTTCGGACCTACCCGCGATCGTCG
AGGCGTTCGACGGTCTCATGGTCGCGCGCGGCGATCTCGGCGTGGAGATGCCCCTGGAGCAGATCCCGCT
GGTGCAGCGCCGCGCGATCGCCCTGTGCCGTCAGGCGGCCAAACCCGTGATCGTGGCGACGCAGATGCTC
GATTCGATGGTGTCGGACCGCCGCCCGACACGTGCCGAGGTGTCCGACGTCGCCAACGCGGTGTTCGACA
GGGCCGATGCGGTGATGCTCTCGGCCGAGACGAGTGTGGGCGCGGATCCGGCGCACGCCGTCGCCACCAT
GGCACGCATCGTCGTCGCCGCCGAGAGCGGTTCTGGCCGGGGCGAGACGCCCGAATCGGCGCTCGTGGAG
GCCGTGAACGGCACGGACGCGGTGTTCGGTGACGCGATCGCGGTGGCGGCCTGCGAGGTGGGACGCCGGC
TGGGCGCCGCGGCCCTGTGCTGCTTCACGCGCACCGGTGACACGGCGCTGCGGTTGGCCCGGCAGCGGTC
ACCGCTGCCGCTGCTGGCCTTCGCGCACGACGACGAGGTGCGGGGGCGCCTGACGTTCTCGTGGGGTGTC
GAGTCGGCGGTGCTGGCACCGACGGAGCTGGCCGAATCCATGCCGGGCGAGGTGTCGCGTGCGTTGCTGA
GCATGGGCGCGTGCCACCCCGGCGATGTCGTGGTGGTCGTCTCCGGAAGCCGAAGCGGTGTCGCGGGGTA
CACCGATTCGGTCCGGGTGCTCCGTGTCGAG
